Addgene plasmid #167501: Lenti-Dual-iCas9-EFS
Purpose: Expression of dual inducible Cas9 with EFS promoter
Depositing lab: Jake Liang. Depositing organization: National Institute of Diabetes & Digestive & Kidney Diseases (NIDDK). Publication: A dual conditional CRISPR-Cas9 system to activate gene editing and reduce off-target effects in human stem cells. Park SB, Uchida T, Tilson S, Hu Z, Ma CD, Leek M, Eichner M, Hong SG, Liang TJ. Mol Ther Nucleic Acids. 2022 Apr 27;28:656-669. doi: 10.1016/j.omtn.2022.04.013. eCollection 2022 Jun 14. PubMed 35615005.
Backbone
  Vector backbone: Lenti-iCas9-neo
  Backbone size w/o insert (bp): 10000
  Total vector size (bp): 15415
  Vector type: Mammalian Expression, Lentiviral, CRISPR, Luciferase
  Selectable markers: Neomycin (select with G418)
Growth in bacteria
  Bacterial resistance: Ampicillin, 100 μg/mL
  Growth temperature: 37°C
  Growth strain: NEB Stable
  Copy number: High Copy
Gene/Insert
  Gene/Insert name: Cas9
  Species: H. sapiens (human)
  Insert size (bp): 4509
  Promoter: EFS
  Tag / fusion protein: FLAG (C terminal on insert)
  Cloning method: Gibson Cloning
  Sequencing primers: 5′ Unknown; 3′ Unknown
Terms and licenses: Academic/Nonprofit Terms; Industry Terms: Not Available to Industry
How to cite: Lenti-Dual-iCas9-EFS was a gift from Jake Liang (Addgene plasmid # 167501 ; http://n2t.net/addgene:167501 ; RRID:Addgene_167501)
