[The description below was written by a language model from this plasmid's Addgene catalogue record and pLannotate feature annotations shown in this document.]
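Description:
Lenti-Dual-iCas9-EFS is an HIV-1-derived, self-inactivating lentiviral vector of about 15.4 kb, built on the Lenti-iCas9-neo backbone, for delivering a doubly inducible Cas9 into mammalian cells. In bacteria it is maintained through a high-copy ColE1/pUC-type origin and selected with ampicillin. The viral portion contains a truncated 5' LTR, the Ψ packaging signal with a gag fragment, the RRE for Rev-dependent export, the cPPT/CTS, a WPRE to enhance transcript expression, and a ΔU3 3' LTR.

The payload has two cassettes. In the first, a tetracycline response element with seven tetO copies lies upstream of the EF-1α core (EFS) promoter. This drives a fusion of an FKBP12 L106P destabilization domain to Streptococcus pyogenes Cas9, followed by a NanoLuc luciferase coding sequence and an SV40 polyadenylation signal. The catalogue lists a C-terminal FLAG tag and gives human as the insert species, although the annotated Cas9 is the bacterial enzyme. The FLAG tag and the nature of the link between Cas9 and NanoLuc are not annotated in the feature table. In the second cassette, the human UbC promoter expresses the reverse tetracycline transactivator rtTA3, followed by an EMCV IRES and NeoR, so transduced cells can be selected with G418.

The design combines two layers of control. Doxycycline-bound rtTA3 acts on the TRE at the transcriptional level, while Shield1 is needed to stabilize the DD-tagged Cas9 protein, which is otherwise degraded. NanoLuc presumably reports on cassette expression. The record ties the construct to conditional genome editing with reduced off-target activity in human stem cells. No guide RNA cassette is annotated, so the guide would have to be supplied separately.
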