Features (pLannotate 1.2.2; 36 found; start..end, strand, type, name):
    377..634     +  LTR            5' LTR (truncated): truncated 5' long terminal repeat (LTR) from HIV-1
    681..806     +  misc_feature   HIV-1 Ψ: packaging signal of human immunodeficiency virus type 1
    790..1128    +  CDS            HIV-1 gag (fragment): gag protein from human immunodeficiency virus 1; gag
   1303..1536    +  misc_feature   RRE: The Rev response element (RRE) of HIV-1 allows for Rev-dependent mRNA export from the nucleus to the cytoplasm.
   1913..2013    +  CDS            Rev (fragment): human immunodeficiency virus 1 (HIV-1) Rev protein; rev; enhances nuclear export of unspliced and incompletely spliced viral mRNAs
   2058..2175    +  misc_feature   cPPT/CTS: central polypurine tract and central termination sequence of HIV-1
   2230..2500    +  protein_bind   tetracycline response element: contains seven copies of the tetracycline operator tetO tetracycline repressor TetR
   2511..2528    +  misc_feature   MCS (fragment): pUC18/19 multiple cloning site
   2538..2556    +  CDS            small t antigen (fragment): SV40 (simian virus 40) small t antigen
   2582..2793    +  promoter       EF-1α core promoter: core promoter for human elongation factor EF-1α
   2818..3141    +  CDS            DD: destabilization domain that can be stabilized by Shield1 in the ProteoTuner™ system L106P mutant of FKBP12
   3151..7254    +  CDS            Cas9: Cas9 (Csn1) endonuclease from the Streptococcus pyogenes Type II CRISPR/Cas system generates RNA-guided double strand breaks in DNA
   7399..7914    +  CDS            Nluc: NanoLuc® luciferase human codon-optimized
   7948..8069    +  polyA_signal   SV40 poly(A) signal: SV40 polyadenylation signal
   8135..8170    +  promoter       PGK promoter (fragment): mouse phosphoglycerate kinase 1 promoter
   8188..9399    +  promoter       UbC promoter: human ubiquitin C promoter
   9458..10155   +  CDS            rtTA3 (fragment): reverse tetracycline transactivator 3 activates expression from Tet-responsive promoters in the presence of doxycycline
  10085..10195   +  CDS            VP48: 3 tandem repeats of the minimal activation domain of herpes simplex virus VP16 (Cheng et al., 2013)
  10353..10815   +  misc_feature   IRES: internal ribosome entry site (IRES) of the encephalomyocarditis virus (EMCV)
  10831..11625   +  CDS            NeoR/KanR: aminoglycoside phosphotransferase from Tn5; aph(3')-II (or nptII); confers resistance to neomycin, kanamycin, and G418 (Geneticin®)
  11653..11736   +  CDS            large T antigen (fragment): large T antigen from SV40 (simian virus 40)
  11770..11790   +  misc_feature   MCS (fragment): pBluescript multiple cloning site
  11802..12390   +  misc_feature   WPRE: woodchuck hepatitis virus posttranscriptional regulatory element
  12398..12463   +  CDS            nef (fragment): NEF_HV1Z2 - Experimental evidence at protein level: Swiss-Prot protein existence level 1. Extracellular Nef protein targets CD4(+) T-lymphocytes for apoptosis by interacting with CXCR4 surface receptors. From Human immunodeficiency virus type 1 group M subtype D (isolate Z2/CDC-Z34) (HIV-1).
  12465..12698   +  LTR            3' LTR (ΔU3): self-inactivating 3' long terminal repeat (LTR) from HIV-1
  12903..13007   +  promoter       AmpR promoter: bla
  13008..13868   +  CDS            AmpR: β-lactamase; bla; confers resistance to ampicillin, carbenicillin, and related antibiotics
  14039..14627   +  rep_origin     ori: high-copy-number ColE1/pMB1/pBR322/pUC origin of replication
  14810..14864   +  CDS            lacI (fragment): lac repressor; lacI; The lac repressor binds to the lac operator to inhibit transcription in E. coli. This inhibition can be relieved by adding lactose or isopropyl-β-D-thiogalactopyranoside (IPTG).
  14870..14963   +  rep_origin     SV40 ori (fragment): SV40 origin of replication
  14988..15025   +  CDS            lacI (fragment): lac repressor; lacI; The lac repressor binds to the lac operator to inhibit transcription in E. coli. This inhibition can be relieved by adding lactose or isopropyl-β-D-thiogalactopyranoside (IPTG).
  15038..15059   +  protein_bind   CAP binding site: CAP binding activates transcription in the presence of cAMP. E. coli catabolite activator protein
  15074..15104   +  promoter       lac promoter: promoter for the E. coli lac operon
  15108..15130   +  protein_bind   lac operator (fragment): The lac repressor binds to the lac operator to inhibit transcription in E. coli. This inhibition can be relieved by adding lactose or isopropyl-β-D-thiogalactopyranoside (IPTG). lac repressor encoded by lacI
  15162..15245   +  polyA_signal   SV40 poly(A) signal (fragment): SV40 polyadenylation signal
  15412..329     +  CDS            nef (fragment) (across the origin): NEF_HV1BR - Experimental evidence at protein level: Swiss-Prot protein existence level 1. Extracellular Nef protein targets CD4(+) T-lymphocytes for apoptosis by interacting with CXCR4 surface receptors (PubMed:14990729). From Human immunodeficiency virus type 1 group M subtype B (isolate BRU/LAI) (HIV-1).
>Addgene plasmid #167501 | Lenti-Dual-iCas9-EFS | addgene full sequence | sequence record 329033 | Addgene NGS Result
TGGAAGGGCTAATTCACTCCCAAAGAAGACAAGATATCCTTGATCTGTGGATCTACCACACACAAGGCTA
CTTCCCTGATTAGCAGAACTACACACCAGGGCCAGGGGTCAGATATCCACTGACCTTTGGATGGTGCTAC
AAGCTAGTACCAGTTGAGCCAGATAAGGTAGAAGAGGCCAATAAAGGAGAGAACACCAGCTTGTTACACC
CTGTGAGCCTGCATGGGATGGATGACCCGGAGAGAGAAGTGTTAGAGTGGAGGTTTGACAGCCGCCTAGC
ATTTCATCACGTGGCCCGAGAGCTGCATCCGGAGTACTTCAAGAACTGCTGATATCGAGCTTGCTACAAG
GGACTTTCCGCTGGGGACTTTCCAGGGAGGCGTGGCCTGGGCGGGACTGGGGAGTGGCGAGCCCTCAGAT
CCTGCATATAAGCAGCTGCTTTTTGCCTGTACTGGGTCTCTCTGGTTAGACCAGATCTGAGCCTGGGAGC
TCTCTGGCTAACTAGGGAACCCACTGCTTAAGCCTCAATAAAGCTTGCCTTGAGTGCTTCAAGTAGTGTG
TGCCCGTCTGTTGTGTGACTCTGGTAACTAGAGATCCCTCAGACCCTTTTAGTCAGTGTGGAAAATCTCT
AGCAGTGGCGCCCGAACAGGGACTTGAAAGCGAAAGGGAAACCAGAGGAGCTCTCTCGACGCAGGACTCG
GCTTGCTGAAGCGCGCACGGCAAGAGGCGAGGGGCGGCGACTGGTGAGTACGCCAAAAATTTTGACTAGC
GGAGGCTAGAAGGAGAGAGATGGGTGCGAGAGCGTCAGTATTAAGCGGGGGAGAATTAGATCGCGATGGG
AAAAAATTCGGTTAAGGCCAGGGGGAAAGAAAAAATATAAATTAAAACATATAGTATGGGCAAGCAGGGA
GCTAGAACGATTCGCAGTTAATCCTGGCCTGTTAGAAACATCAGAAGGCTGTAGACAAATACTGGGACAG
CTACAACCATCCCTTCAGACAGGATCAGAAGAACTTAGATCATTATATAATACAGTAGCAACCCTCTATT
GTGTGCATCAAAGGATAGAGATAAAAGACACCAAGGAAGCTTTAGACAAGATAGAGGAAGAGCAAAACAA
AAGTAAGACCACCGCACAGCAAGCGGCCGGCCGCTGATCTTCAGACCTGGAGGAGGAGATATGAGGGACA
ATTGGAGAAGTGAATTATATAAATATAAAGTAGTAAAAATTGAACCATTAGGAGTAGCACCCACCAAGGC
AAAGAGAAGAGTGGTGCAGAGAGAAAAAAGAGCAGTGGGAATAGGAGCTTTGTTCCTTGGGTTCTTGGGA
GCAGCAGGAAGCACTATGGGCGCAGCGTCAATGACGCTGACGGTACAGGCCAGACAATTATTGTCTGGTA
TAGTGCAGCAGCAGAACAATTTGCTGAGGGCTATTGAGGCGCAACAGCATCTGTTGCAACTCACAGTCTG
GGGCATCAAGCAGCTCCAGGCAAGAATCCTGGCTGTGGAAAGATACCTAAAGGATCAACAGCTCCTGGGG
ATTTGGGGTTGCTCTGGAAAACTCATTTGCACCACTGCTGTGCCTTGGAATGCTAGTTGGAGTAATAAAT
CTCTGGAACAGATTTGGAATCACACGACCTGGATGGAGTGGGACAGAGAAATTAACAATTACACAAGCTT
AATACACTCCTTAATTGAAGAATCGCAAAACCAGCAAGAAAAGAATGAACAAGAATTATTGGAATTAGAT
AAATGGGCAAGTTTGTGGAATTGGTTTAACATAACAAATTGGCTGTGGTATATAAAATTATTCATAATGA
TAGTAGGAGGCTTGGTAGGTTTAAGAATAGTTTTTGCTGTACTTTCTATAGTGAATAGAGTTAGGCAGGG
ATATTCACCATTATCGTTTCAGACCCACCTCCCAACCCCGAGGGGACCCGACAGGCCCGAAGGAATAGAA
GAAGAAGGTGGAGAGAGAGACAGAGACAGATCCATTCGATTAGTGAACGGATCTCGACGGTATCGCCGAA
TTCACAAATGGCAGTATTCATCCACAATTTTAAAAGAAAAGGGGGGATTGGGGGGTACAGTGCAGGGGAA
AGAATAGTAGACATAATAGCAACAGACATACAAACTAAAGAATTACAAAAACAAATTACAAAAATTCAAA
ATTTTCGGGTTTATTACAGGGACAGCAGAGATCCAGTTTGGACTAGGATCCTTTACCACTCCCTATCAGT
GATAGAGAAAAGTGAAAGTCGAGTTTACCACTCCCTATCAGTGATAGAGAAAAGTGAAAGTCGAGTTTAC
CACTCCCTATCAGTGATAGAGAAAAGTGAAAGTCGAGTTTACCACTCCCTATCAGTGATAGAGAAAAGTG
AAAGTCGAGTTTACCACTCCCTATCAGTGATAGAGAAAAGTGAAAGTCGAGTTTACCACTCCCTATCAGT
GATAGAGAAAAGTGAAAGTCGAGTTTACCACTCCCTATCAGTGATAGAGAAAAGTGAAAGTCGAGCTCGG
TACCCGGGTCGAGCTAGCTAGGTCTTGAAAGGAGTGGGAATTGGCTCCGGTGCCCGTCAGTGGGCAGAGC
GCACATCGCCCACAGTCCCCGAGAAGTTGGGGGGAGGGGTCGGCAATTGATCCGGTGCCTAGAGAAGGTG
GCGCGGGGTAAACTGGGAAAGTGATGTCGTGTACTGGCTCCGCCTTTTTCCCGAGGGTGGGGGAGAACCG
TATATAAGTGCAGTAGTCGCCGTGAACGTTCTTTTTCGCAACGGGTTTGCCGCCAGAACACAGGACCGGT
TCTAGAGCGCTGCCACCATGGGAGTGCAGGTGGAAACCATCTCCCCAGGTGACGGGCGCACCTTCCCCAA
GCGCGGCCAGACCTGTGTGGTGCACTACACCGGGATGCTTGAAGATGGAAAGAAAGTCGATTCCTCCCGG
GACAGAAACAAGCCCTTTAAGTTTATGCTAGGCAAGCAGGAGGTGATCCGAGGCTGGGAAGAAGGGGTTG
CCCAGATGAGTGTGGGTCAGAGAGCCAAACTGACTATATCTCCAGATTATGCCTATGGTGCCACTGGGCA
CCCAGGCATCATCCCACCACATGCCACTCTCGTCTTCGATGTGGAGCTTCTAAAACCGGAACCGGCTAGC
ATGGACAAGAAGTACAGCATCGGCCTGGACATCGGCACCAACTCTGTGGGCTGGGCCGTGATCACCGACG
AGTACAAGGTGCCCAGCAAGAAATTCAAGGTGCTGGGCAACACCGACCGGCACAGCATCAAGAAGAACCT
GATCGGAGCCCTGCTGTTCGACAGCGGCGAAACAGCCGAGGCCACCCGGCTGAAGAGAACCGCCAGAAGA
AGATACACCAGACGGAAGAACCGGATCTGCTATCTGCAAGAGATCTTCAGCAACGAGATGGCCAAGGTGG
ACGACAGCTTCTTCCACAGACTGGAAGAGTCCTTCCTGGTGGAAGAGGATAAGAAGCACGAGCGGCACCC
CATCTTCGGCAACATCGTGGACGAGGTGGCCTACCACGAGAAGTACCCCACCATCTACCACCTGAGAAAG
AAACTGGTGGACAGCACCGACAAGGCCGACCTGCGGCTGATCTATCTGGCCCTGGCCCACATGATCAAGT
TCCGGGGCCACTTCCTGATCGAGGGCGACCTGAACCCCGACAACAGCGACGTGGACAAGCTGTTCATCCA
GCTGGTGCAGACCTACAACCAGCTGTTCGAGGAAAACCCCATCAACGCCAGCGGCGTGGACGCCAAGGCC
ATCCTGTCTGCCAGACTGAGCAAGAGCAGACGGCTGGAAAATCTGATCGCCCAGCTGCCCGGCGAGAAGA
AGAATGGCCTGTTCGGAAACCTGATTGCCCTGAGCCTGGGCCTGACCCCCAACTTCAAGAGCAACTTCGA
CCTGGCCGAGGATGCCAAACTGCAGCTGAGCAAGGACACCTACGACGACGACCTGGACAACCTGCTGGCC
CAGATCGGCGACCAGTACGCCGACCTGTTTCTGGCCGCCAAGAACCTGTCCGACGCCATCCTGCTGAGCG
ACATCCTGAGAGTGAACACCGAGATCACCAAGGCCCCCCTGAGCGCCTCTATGATCAAGAGATACGACGA
GCACCACCAGGACCTGACCCTGCTGAAAGCTCTCGTGCGGCAGCAGCTGCCTGAGAAGTACAAAGAGATT
TTCTTCGACCAGAGCAAGAACGGCTACGCCGGCTACATTGACGGCGGAGCCAGCCAGGAAGAGTTCTACA
AGTTCATCAAGCCCATCCTGGAAAAGATGGACGGCACCGAGGAACTGCTCGTGAAGCTGAACAGAGAGGA
CCTGCTGCGGAAGCAGCGGACCTTCGACAACGGCAGCATCCCCCACCAGATCCACCTGGGAGAGCTGCAC
GCCATTCTGCGGCGGCAGGAAGATTTTTACCCATTCCTGAAGGACAACCGGGAAAAGATCGAGAAGATCC
TGACCTTCCGCATCCCCTACTACGTGGGCCCTCTGGCCAGGGGAAACAGCAGATTCGCCTGGATGACCAG
AAAGAGCGAGGAAACCATCACCCCCTGGAACTTCGAGGAAGTGGTGGACAAGGGCGCTTCCGCCCAGAGC
TTCATCGAGCGGATGACCAACTTCGATAAGAACCTGCCCAACGAGAAGGTGCTGCCCAAGCACAGCCTGC
TGTACGAGTACTTCACCGTGTATAACGAGCTGACCAAAGTGAAATACGTGACCGAGGGAATGAGAAAGCC
CGCCTTCCTGAGCGGCGAGCAGAAAAAGGCCATCGTGGACCTGCTGTTCAAGACCAACCGGAAAGTGACC
GTGAAGCAGCTGAAAGAGGACTACTTCAAGAAAATCGAGTGCTTCGACTCCGTGGAAATCTCCGGCGTGG
AAGATCGGTTCAACGCCTCCCTGGGCACATACCACGATCTGCTGAAAATTATCAAGGACAAGGACTTCCT
GGACAATGAGGAAAACGAGGACATTCTGGAAGATATCGTGCTGACCCTGACACTGTTTGAGGACAGAGAG
ATGATCGAGGAACGGCTGAAAACCTATGCCCACCTGTTCGACGACAAAGTGATGAAGCAGCTGAAGCGGC
GGAGATACACCGGCTGGGGCAGGCTGAGCCGGAAGCTGATCAACGGCATCCGGGACAAGCAGTCCGGCAA
GACAATCCTGGATTTCCTGAAGTCCGACGGCTTCGCCAACAGAAACTTCATGCAGCTGATCCACGACGAC
AGCCTGACCTTTAAAGAGGACATCCAGAAAGCCCAGGTGTCCGGCCAGGGCGATAGCCTGCACGAGCACA
TTGCCAATCTGGCCGGCAGCCCCGCCATTAAGAAGGGCATCCTGCAGACAGTGAAGGTGGTGGACGAGCT
CGTGAAAGTGATGGGCCGGCACAAGCCCGAGAACATCGTGATCGAAATGGCCAGAGAGAACCAGACCACC
CAGAAGGGACAGAAGAACAGCCGCGAGAGAATGAAGCGGATCGAAGAGGGCATCAAAGAGCTGGGCAGCC
AGATCCTGAAAGAACACCCCGTGGAAAACACCCAGCTGCAGAACGAGAAGCTGTACCTGTACTACCTGCA
GAATGGGCGGGATATGTACGTGGACCAGGAACTGGACATCAACCGGCTGTCCGACTACGATGTGGACCAT
ATCGTGCCTCAGAGCTTTCTGAAGGACGACTCCATCGACAACAAGGTGCTGACCAGAAGCGACAAGAACC
GGGGCAAGAGCGACAACGTGCCCTCCGAAGAGGTCGTGAAGAAGATGAAGAACTACTGGCGGCAGCTGCT
GAACGCCAAGCTGATTACCCAGAGAAAGTTCGACAATCTGACCAAGGCCGAGAGAGGCGGCCTGAGCGAA
CTGGATAAGGCCGGCTTCATCAAGAGACAGCTGGTGGAAACCCGGCAGATCACAAAGCACGTGGCACAGA
TCCTGGACTCCCGGATGAACACTAAGTACGACGAGAATGACAAGCTGATCCGGGAAGTGAAAGTGATCAC
CCTGAAGTCCAAGCTGGTGTCCGATTTCCGGAAGGATTTCCAGTTTTACAAAGTGCGCGAGATCAACAAC
TACCACCACGCCCACGACGCCTACCTGAACGCCGTCGTGGGAACCGCCCTGATCAAAAAGTACCCTAAGC
TGGAAAGCGAGTTCGTGTACGGCGACTACAAGGTGTACGACGTGCGGAAGATGATCGCCAAGAGCGAGCA
GGAAATCGGCAAGGCTACCGCCAAGTACTTCTTCTACAGCAACATCATGAACTTTTTCAAGACCGAGATT
ACCCTGGCCAACGGCGAGATCCGGAAGCGGCCTCTGATCGAGACAAACGGCGAAACCGGGGAGATCGTGT
GGGATAAGGGCCGGGATTTTGCCACCGTGCGGAAAGTGCTGAGCATGCCCCAAGTGAATATCGTGAAAAA
GACCGAGGTGCAGACAGGCGGCTTCAGCAAAGAGTCTATCCTGCCCAAGAGGAACAGCGATAAGCTGATC
GCCAGAAAGAAGGACTGGGACCCTAAGAAGTACGGCGGCTTCGACAGCCCCACCGTGGCCTATTCTGTGC
TGGTGGTGGCCAAAGTGGAAAAGGGCAAGTCCAAGAAACTGAAGAGTGTGAAAGAGCTGCTGGGGATCAC
CATCATGGAAAGAAGCAGCTTCGAGAAGAATCCCATCGACTTTCTGGAAGCCAAGGGCTACAAAGAAGTG
AAAAAGGACCTGATCATCAAGCTGCCTAAGTACTCCCTGTTCGAGCTGGAAAACGGCCGGAAGAGAATGC
TGGCCTCTGCCGGCGAACTGCAGAAGGGAAACGAACTGGCCCTGCCCTCCAAATATGTGAACTTCCTGTA
CCTGGCCAGCCACTATGAGAAGCTGAAGGGCTCCCCCGAGGATAATGAGCAGAAACAGCTGTTTGTGGAA
CAGCACAAGCACTACCTGGACGAGATCATCGAGCAGATCAGCGAGTTCTCCAAGAGAGTGATCCTGGCCG
ACGCTAATCTGGACAAAGTGCTGTCCGCCTACAACAAGCACCGGGATAAGCCCATCAGAGAGCAGGCCGA
GAATATCATCCACCTGTTTACCCTGACCAATCTGGGAGCCCCTGCCGCCTTCAAGTACTTTGACACCACC
ATCGACCGGAAGAGGTACACCAGCACCAAAGAGGTGCTGGACGCCACCCTGATCCACCAGAGCATCACCG
GCCTGTACGAGACACGGATCGACCTGTCTCAGCTGGGAGGCGACAAGCGACCTGCCGCCACAAAGAAGGC
TGGACAGGCTAAGAAGAAGAAAGATTACAAAGACGATGACGATAAGGGATCGGATCCGGAGGCTACTAAC
TTCAGCCTGCTGAAGCAGGCTGGGGACGTGGAGGAGAACCCTGGACCTATGGTCTTCACACTCGAAGATT
TCGTTGGGGACTGGCGACAGACAGCCGGCTACAACCTGGACCAAGTCCTTGAACAGGGAGGTGTGTCCAG
TTTGTTTCAGAATCTCGGGGTGTCCGTAACTCCGATCCAAAGGATTGTCCTGAGCGGTGAAAATGGGCTG
AAGATCGACATCCATGTCATCATCCCGTATGAAGGTCTGAGCGGCGACCAAATGGGCCAGATCGAAAAAA
TTTTTAAGGTGGTGTACCCTGTGGATGATCATCACTTTAAGGTGATCCTGCACTATGGCACACTGGTAAT
CGACGGGGTTACGCCGAACATGATCGACTATTTCGGACGGCCGTATGAAGGCATCGCCGTGTTCGACGGC
AAAAAGATCACTGTAACAGGGACCCTGTGGAACGGCAACAAAATTATCGACGAGCGCCTGATCAACCCCG
ACGGCTCCCTGCTGTTCCGAGTAACCATCAACGGAGTGACCGGCTGGCGGCTGTGCGAACGCATTCTGGC
GTAACTCGAGTCGAGTCTAGAGGGCCCGCGGTTCGAAAACTTGTTTATTGCAGCTTATAATGGTTACAAA
TAAAGCAATAGCATCACAAATTTCACAAATAAAGCATTTTTTTCACTGCATTCTAGTTGTGGTTTGTCCA
AACTCATCAATGTATCTTATTCGAATACCCATACGACGTCCCAGACTACGCTTAGTAATGATTAATTAAA
CTAGAAATTCTACCGGGTAGGGGAGGCGCTTTTCCCAAGGCAGTCTGGAGTAACCCACCCAAGATCTGGC
CTCCGCGCCGGGTTTTGGCGCCTCCCGCGGGCGCCCCCCTCCTCACGGCGAGCGCTGCCACGTCAGACGA
AGGGCGCAGCGAGCGTCCTGATCCTTCCGCCCGGACGCTCAGGACAGCGGCCCGCTGCTCATAAGACTCG
GCCTTAGAACCCCAGTATCAGCAGAAGGACATTTTAGGACGGGACTTGGGTGACTCTAGGGCACTGGTTT
TCTTTCCAGAGAGCGGAACAGGCGAGGAAAAGTAGTCCCTTCTCGGCGATTCTGCGGAGGGATCTCCGTG
GGGCGGTGAACGCCGATGATTATATAAGGACGCGCCGGGTGTGGCACAGCTAGTTCCGTCGCAGCCGGGA
TTTGGGTCGCGGTTCTTGTTTGTGGATCGCTGTGATCGTCACTTGGTGAGTAGCGGGCTGCTGGGCTGGC
CGGGGCTTTCGTGGCCGCCGGGCCGCTCGGTGGGACGGAAGCGTGTGGAGAGACCGCCAAGGGCTGTAGT
CTGGGTCCGCGAGCAAGGTTGCCCTGAACTGGGGGTTGGGGGGAGCGCAGCAAAATGGCGGCTGTTCCCG
AGTCTTGAATGGAAGACGCTTGTGAGGCGGGCTGTGAGGTCGTTGAAACAAGGTGGGGGGCATGGTGGGC
GGCAAGAACCCAAGGTCTTGAGGCCTTCGCTAATGCGGGAAAGCTCTTATTCGGGTGAGATGGGCTGGGG
CACCATCTGGGGACCCTGACGTGAAGTTTGTCACTGACTGGAGAACTCGGTTTGTCGTCTGTTGCGGGGG
CGGCAGTTATGGCGGTGCCGTTGGGCAGTGCACCCGTACCTTTGGGAGCGCGCGCCCTCGTCGTGTCGTG
ACGTCACCCGTTCTGTTGGCTTATAATGCAGGGTGGGGCCACCTGCCGGTAGGTGTGCGGTAGGCTTTTC
TCCGTCGCAGGACGCAGGGTTCGGGCCTAGGGTAGGCTCTCCTGAATCGACAGGCGCCGGACCTCTGGTG
AGGGGAGGGATAAGTGAGGCGTCAGTTTCTTTGGTCGGTTTTATGTACCTATCTTCTTAAGTAGCTGAAG
CTCCGGTTTTGAACTATGCGCTCGGGGTTGGCGAGTGTGTTTTGTGAAGTTTTTTAGGCACCTTTTGAAA
TGTAATCATTTGGGTCAATATGTAATTTTCAGTGTTAGACTAGTAAATTGTCCGCTAAATTCTGGCCGTT
TTTGGCTTTTTTGTTAGACGAAGCTTGGTACCGAGCTCGGATCTCCACCCCGTACCGGTCCTGCAGTCGA
ATTCACCATGTCTAGACTGGACAAGAGCAAAGTCATAAACGGAGCTCTGGAATTACTCAATGGTGTCGGT
ATCGAAGGCCTGACGACAAGGAAACTCGCTCAAAAGCTGGGAGTTGAGCAGCCTACCCTGTACTGGCACG
TGAAGAACAAGCGGGCCCTGCTCGATGCCCTGCCAATCGAGATGCTGGACAGGCATCATACCCACTTCTG
CCCCCTGGAAGGCGAGTCATGGCAAGACTTTCTGCGGAACAACGCCAAGTCATACCGCTGTGCTCTCCTC
TCACATCGCGACGGGGCTAAAGTGCATCTCGGCACCCGCCCAACAGAGAAACAGTACGAAACCCTGGAAA
ATCAGCTCGCGTTCCTGTGTCAGCAAGGCTTCTCCCTGGAGAACGCACTGTACGCTCTGTCCGCCGTGGG
CCACTTTACACTGGGCTGCGTATTGGAGGAACAGGAGCATCAAGTAGCAAAAGAGGAAAGAGAGACACCT
ACCACCGATTCTATGCCCCCACTTCTGAGACAAGCAATTGAGCTGTTCGACCGGCAGGGAGCCGAACCTG
CCTTCCTTTTCGGCCTGGAACTAATCATATGTGGCCTGGAGAAACAGCTAAAGTGCGAAAGCGGCGGGCC
GACCGACGCCCTTGACGATTTTGACTTAGACATGCTCCCAGCCGATGCCCTTGACGACTTTGACCTTGAT
ATGCTGCCTGCTGACGCTCTTGACGATTTTGACCTTGACATGCTCCCCGGGTAACTAAGTAAGGATCCGC
GGCCGCACTAGAGGAATTCCGCCCCTCTCCCYCCCCCCCCCCTAACGTTACTGGCCGAAGCCGCTTGGAA
TAAGGCCGGTGTGCGTTTGTCTATATGTTATTTTCCACCATATTGCCGTCTTTTGGCAATGTGAGGGCCC
GGAAACCTGGCCCTGTCTTCTTGACGAGCATTCCTAGGGGTCTTTCCCCTCTCGCCAAAGGAATGCAAGG
TCTGTTGAATGTCGTGAAGGAAGCAGTTCCTCTGGAAGCTTCTTGAAGACAAACAACGTCTGTAGCGACC
CTTTGCAGGCAGCGGAACCCCCCACCTGGCGACAGGTGCCTCTGCGGCCAAAAGCCACGTGTATAAGATA
CACCTGCAAAGGCGGCACAACCCCAGTGCCACGTTGTGAGTTGGATAGTTGTGGAAAGAGTCAAATGGCT
CTCCTCAAGCGTATTCAACAAGGGGCTGAAGGATGCCCAGAAGGTACCCCATTGTATGGGATCTGATCTG
GGGCCTCGGTGCACATGCTTTACATGTGTTTAGTCGAGGTTAAAAAAACGTCTAGGCCCCCCGAACCACG
GGGACGTGGTTTTCCTTTGAAAAACACGATGATAAGCTTACCGGTCCACCATGATTGAACAAGATGGATT
GCACGCAGGTTCTCCGGCCGCTTGGGTGGAGAGGCTATTCGGCTATGACTGGGCACAACAGACAATCGGC
TGCTCTGATGCCGCCGTGTTCCGGCTGTCAGCGCAGGGGCGCCCGGTTCTTTTTGTCAAGACCGACCTGT
CCGGTGCCCTGAATGAACTGCAAGACGAGGCAGCGCGGCTATCGTGGCTGGCCACGACGGGCGTTCCTTG
CGCAGCTGTGCTCGACGTTGTCACTGAAGCGGGAAGGGACTGGCTGCTATTGGGCGAAGTGCCGGGGCAG
GATCTCCTGTCATCTCACCTTGCTCCTGCCGAGAAAGTATCCATCATGGCTGATGCAATGCGGCGGCTGC
ATACGCTTGATCCGGCTACCTGCCCATTCGACCACCAAGCGAAACATCGCATCGAGCGAGCACGTACTCG
GATGGAAGCCGGTCTTGTCGATCAGGATGATCTGGACGAAGAGCATCAGGGGCTCGCGCCAGCCGAACTG
TTCGCCAGGCTCAAGGCGAGCATGCCCGACGGCGAGGATCTCGTCGTGACCCATGGCGATGCCTGCTTGC
CGAATATCATGGTGGAAAATGGCCGCTTTTCTGGATTCATCGACTGTGGCCGGCTGGGTGTGGCGGACCG
CTATCAGGACATAGCGTTGGCTACCCGTGATATTGCTGAAGAGCTTGGCGGCGAATGGGCTGACCGCTTC
CTCGTGCTTTACGGTATCGCCGCTCCCGATTCGCAGCGCATCGCCTTCTATCGCCTTCTTGACGAGTTCT
TCTGATGTACAAGTAAAGCGGCCGCGACTCTAGATCATAATCAGCCATACCACATTTGTAGAGGTTTTAC
TTGCTTTAAAAAACCTCCCACACCTCCCCCTGAACCTGAAACATAAAATGAATGCAATTGTTGTTGTTTA
GTCCCTCCCAATTCGATATCAAGCTTATCGCGATAGATCCTAATCAACCTCTGGATTACAAAATTTGTGA
AAGATTGACTGGTATTCTTAACTATGTTGCTCCTTTTACGCTATGTGGATACGCTGCTTTAATGCCTTTG
TATCATGCTATTGCTTCCCGTATGGCTTTCATTTTCTCCTCCTTGTATAAATCCTGGTTGCTGTCTCTTT
ATGAGGAGTTGTGGCCCGTTGTCAGGCAACGTGGCGTGGTGTGCACTGTGTTTGCTGACGCAACCCCCAC
TGGTTGGGGCATTGCCACCACCTGTCAGCTCCTTTCCGGGACTTTCGCTTTCCCCCTCCCTATTGCCACG
GCGGAACTCATCGCCGCCTGCCTTGCCCGCTGCTGGACAGGGGCTCGGCTGTTGGGCACTGACAATTCCG
TGGTGTTGTCGGGGAAATCATCGTCCTTTCCTTGGCTGCTCGCCTGTGTTGCCACCTGGATTCTGCGCGG
GACGTCCTTCTGCTACGTCCCTTCGGCCCTCAATCCAGCGGACCTTCCTTCCCGCGGCCTGCTGCCGGCT
CTGCGGCCTCTTCCGCGTCTTCGCCTTCGCCCTCAGACGAGTCGGATCTCCCTTTGGGCCGCCTCCCCGC
CTGAGATCCTTTAAGACCAATGACTTACAAGGCAGCTGTAGATCTTAGCCACTTTTTAAAAGAAAAGGGG
GGACTGGAAGGGCTAATTCACTCCCAACGAAGACAAGATCTGCTTTTTGCTTGTACTGGGTCTCTCTGGT
TAGACCAGATCTGAGCCTGGGAGCTCTCTGGCTAACTAGGGAACCCACTGCTTAAGCCTCAATAAAGCTT
GCCTTGAGTGCTTCAAGTAGTGTGTGCCCGTCTGTTGTGTGACTCTGGTAACTAGAGATCCCTCAGACCC
TTTTAGTCAGTGTGGAAAATCTCTAGCAGTAGTAGTTCATGTCATCTTATTATTCAGTATTTATAACTTG
CAAAGAAATGAATATCAGAGAGTGAGAGGCCCGGGTTAATTAAGGAAAGGGCTAGATCATTCTTGAAGAC
GAAAGGGCCTCGTGATACGCCTATTTTTATAGGTTAATGTCATGATAATAATGGTTTCTTAGACGTCAGG
TGGCACTTTTCGGGGAAATGTGCGCGGAACCCCTATTTGTTTATTTTTCTAAATACATTCAAATATGTAT
CCGCTCATGAGACAATAACCCTGATAAATGCTTCAATAATATTGAAAAAGGAAGAGTATGAGTATTCAAC
ATTTCCGTGTCGCCCTTATTCCCTTTTTTGCGGCATTTTGCCTTCCTGTTTTTGCTCACCCAGAAACGCT
GGTGAAAGTAAAAGATGCTGAAGATCAGTTGGGTGCACGAGTGGGTTACATCGAACTGGATCTCAACAGC
GGTAAGATCCTTGAGAGTTTTCGCCCCGAAGAACGTTTTCCAATGATGAGCACTTTTAAAGTTCTGCTAT
GTGGCGCGGTATTATCCCGTGTTGACGCCGGGCAAGAGCAACTCGGTCGCCGCATACACTATTCTCAGAA
TGACTTGGTTGAGTACTCACCAGTCACAGAAAAGCATCTTACGGATGGCATGACAGTAAGAGAATTATGC
AGTGCTGCCATAACCATGAGTGATAACACTGCGGCCAACTTACTTCTGACAACGATCGGAGGACCGAAGG
AGCTAACCGCTTTTTTGCACAACATGGGGGATCATGTAACTCGCCTTGATCGTTGGGAACCGGAGCTGAA
TGAAGCCATACCAAACGACGAGCGTGACACCACGATGCCTGTAGCAATGGCAACAACGTTGCGCAAACTA
TTAACTGGCGAACTACTTACTCTAGCTTCCCGGCAACAATTAATAGACTGGATGGAGGCGGATAAAGTTG
CAGGACCACTTCTGCGCTCGGCCCTTCCGGCTGGCTGGTTTATTGCTGATAAATCTGGAGCCGGTGAGCG
TGGGTCTCGCGGTATCATTGCAGCACTGGGGCCAGATGGTAAGCCCTCCCGTATCGTAGTTATCTACACG
ACGGGGAGTCAGGCAACTATGGATGAACGAAATAGACAGATCGCTGAGATAGGTGCCTCACTGATTAAGC
ATTGGTAACTGTCAGACCAAGTTTACTCATATATACTTTAGATTGATTTAAAACTTCATTTTTAATTTAA
AAGGATCTAGGTGAAGATCCTTTTTGATAATCTCATGACCAAAATCCCTTAACGTGAGTTTTCGTTCCAC
TGAGCGTCAGACCCCGTAGAAAAGATCAAAGGATCTTCTTGAGATCCTTTTTTTCTGCGCGTAATCTGCT
GCTTGCAAACAAAAAAACCACCGCTACCAGCGGTGGTTTGTTTGCCGGATCAAGAGCTACCAACTCTTTT
TCCGAAGGTAACTGGCTTCAGCAGAGCGCAGATACCAAATACTGTTCTTCTAGTGTAGCCGTAGTTAGGC
CACCACTTCAAGAACTCTGTAGCACCGCCTACATACCTCGCTCTGCTAATCCTGTTACCAGTGGCTGCTG
CCAGTGGCGATAAGTCGTGTCTTACCGGGTTGGACTCAAGACGATAGTTACCGGATAAGGCGCAGCGGTC
GGGCTGAACGGGGGGTTCGTGCACACAGCCCAGCTTGGAGCGAACGACCTACACCGAACTGAGATACCTA
CAGCGTGAGCTATGAGAAAGCGCCACGCTTCCCGAAGGGAGAAAGGCGGACAGGTATCCGGTAAGCGGCA
GGGTCGGAACAGGAGAGCGCACGAGGGAGCTTCCAGGGGGAAACGCCTGGTATCTTTATAGTCCTGTCGG
GTTTCGCCACCTCTGACTTGAGCGTCGATTTTTGTGATGCTCGTCAGGGGGGCGGAGCCTATGGAAAAAC
GCCAGCAACGCGGCCTTTTTACGGTTCCTGGCCTTTTGCTGGCCTTTTGCTCACATGTTCTTTCCTGCGT
TATCCCCTGATTCTGTGGATAACCGTATTACCGCCTTTGAGTGAGCTGATACCGCTCGCCGCAGCCGAAC
GACCGAGCGCAGCGAGTCAGTGAGCGAGGAAGCGGAAGAGCGCCCAATACGCAAACCGCCTCTCCCCGCG
CGTTGGCCGATTCATTAATGCAGCAAGCTCATGGCTGACTAATTTTTTTTATTTATGCAGAGGCCGAGGC
CGCCTCGGCCTCTGAGCTATTCCAGAAGTAGTGAGGAGGCTTTTTTGGAGGCCTAGGCTTTTGCAAAAAG
CTCCCCGTGGCACGACAGGTTTCCCGACTGGAAAGCGGGCAGTGAGCGCAACGCAATTAATGTGAGTTAG
CTCACTCATTAGGCACCCCAGGCTTTACACTTTATGCTTCCGGCTCGTATGTTGTGTGGAATTGTGAGCG
GATAACAATTTCACACAGGAAACAGCTATGACATGATTACGAATTTCACAAATAAAGCATTTTTTTCACT
GCATTCTAGTTGTGGTTTGTCCAAACTCATCAATGTATCTTATCATGTCTGGATCAACTGGATAACTCAA
GCTAACCAAAATCATCCCAAACTTCCCACCCCATACCCTATTACCACTGCCAATTACCTGTGGTTTCATT
TACTCTAAACCTGTGATTCCTCTGAATTATTTTCATTTTAAAGAAATTGTATTTGTTAAATATGTACTAC
AAACTTAGTAGT
